>Addgene plasmid #246355 | EF1a-VP16-ZF37-2A-mCherry-BGH_pKG1501 | addgene full sequence | sequence record 492424 | Addgene NGS Result
CGCTCGCTGACTGCAGGTGCCCGTGTCTCAAAATCTCTGATGTTACATTGCACAAGATAAAAATATATCA
TCATGAACAATAAAACTGTCTGCTTACATAAACAGTAATACAAGGGGTGTTATGAGCCATATTCAACGGG
AAACGTCGAGGCCGCGATTAAATTCCAACATGGATGCTGATTTATATGGGTATAAATGGGCTCGCGATAA
TGTCGGGCAATCAGGTGCGACAATCTATCGCTTGTATGGGAAGCCCGATGCGCCAGAGTTGTTTCTGAAA
CATGGCAAAGGTAGCGTTGCCAATGATGTTACAGATGAGATGGTCAGACTAAACTGGCTGACGGAATTTA
TGCCTCTTCCGACCATCAAGCATTTTATCCGTACTCCTGGTGATGCATGGTTACTCACCACTGCGATCCC
CGGAAAAACAGCATTCCAGGTATTAGAAGAATATCCTGATTCAGGTGAAAATATTGTTGATGCGCTGGCA
GTGTTCCTGCGCCGGTTGCATTCGATTCCTGTTTGTAATTGTCCTTTTAACAGCGATCGCGTATTTCGTC
TAGCTCAGGCGCAATCACGAATGAATAACGGTTTGGTTGATGCGAGTGATTTTGATGACGAGCGTAATGG
CTGGCCTGTTGAACAAGTCTGGAAAGAAATGCATAAACTTTTGCCATTCTCACCGGATTCAGTCGTCACT
CATGGTGATTTCTCACTTGATAACCTTATTTTTGACGAGGGGAAATTAATAGGTTGTATTGATGTTGGAC
GAGTCGGAATCGCAGACCGATACCAGGATCTTGCCATCCTATGGAACTGCCTCGGTGAGTTTTCTCCTTC
ATTACAGAAACGGCTTTTTCAAAAATATGGTATTGATAATCCTGATATGAATAAATTGCAGTTTCATTTG
ATGCTCGATGAGTTTTTCTAATCAGAATTGGTTAATTGGTTGTAACATTATTCAGATTGGGCCCCGTTCC
ACTGAGCGTCAGACCCCGTAGAAAAGATCAAAGGATCTTCTTGAGATCCTTTTTTTCTGCGCGTAATCTG
CTGCTTGCAAACAAAAAAACCACCGCTACCAGCGGTGGTTTGTTTGCCGGATCAAGAGCTACCAACTCTT
TTTCCGAAGGTAACTGGCTTCAGCAGAGCGCAGATACCAAATACTGTTCTTCTAGTGTAGCCGTAGTTAG
GCCACCACTTCAAGAACTCTGTAGCACCGCCTACATACCTCGCTCTGCTAATCCTGTTACCAGTGGCTGC
TGCCAGTGGCGATAAGTCGTGTCTTACCGGGTTGGACTCAAGACGATAGTTACCGGATAAGGCGCAGCGT
CGGGCTGAACGGGGGGTTCGTGCACACAGCCCAGCTTGGAGCGAACGACCTACACCGAACTGAGATACCT
ACAGCGTGAGCTATGAGAAAGCGCCACGCTTCCCGAAGGGAGAAAGGCGGACAGGTATCCGGTAAGCGGC
AGGGTCGGAACAGGAGAGCGCACGAGGGAGCTTCCAGGGGGAAACGCCTGGTATCTTTATAGTCCTGTCG
GGTTTCGCCACCTCTGACTTGAGCGTCGATTTTTGTGATGCTCGTCAGGGGGGCGGAGCCTATGGAAAAA
CGCCAGCAACGCGGCCTTTTTACGGTTCCTGGCCTTTTGCTGGCCTTTTGCTCACATGTTCTTTCCTGCG
TTATCCCCTGATTCTGTGGATAACCGTATTACCGCTAGCATGGATCTCGGGGACGTCTAACTACTAAGCG
AGAGTAGGGAACTGCCAGGCATCAAATAAAACGAAAGGCTCAGTCGGAAGACTGGGCCTTTCGTTTTATC
TGTTGTTTGTCGGTGAACGCTCTCCTGAGTAGGACAAATCCGCCGGGAGCGGATTTGAACGTTGTGAAGC
AACGGCCCGGAGGGTGGCGGGCAGGACGCCCGCCATAAACTGCCAGGCATCAAACTAAGCAGAAGGCCAT
CCTGACGGATGGCCTTTTTGCTTTCTACAAACTCTTCCTGTTAGTTAGTTACTTAAGCTCGGGCCCACCT
GCAGTCTACTTACTGCTCCGGTGCCCGTCAGTGGGCAGAGCGCACATCGCCCACAGTCCCCGAGAAGTTG
GGGGGAGGGGTCGGCAATTGAACCGGTGCCTAGAGAAGGTGGCGCGGGGTAAACTGGGAAAGTGATGTCG
TGTACTGGCTCCGCCTTTTTCCCGAGGGTGGGGGAGAACCGTATATAAGTGCAGTAGTCGCCGTGAACGT
TCTTTTTCGCAACGGGTTTGCCGCCAGAACACAGGTAAGTGCCGTGTGTGGTTCCCGCGGGCCTGGCCTC
TTTACGGGTTATGGCCCTTGCGTGCCTTGAATTACTTCCACGCCCCTGGCTGCAGTACGTGATTCTTGAT
CCCGAGCTTCGGGTTGGAAGTGGGTGGGAGAGTTCGAGGCCTTGCGCTTAAGGAGCCCCTTCGCCTCGTG
CTTGAGTTGAGGCCTGGCTTGGGCGCTGGGGCCGCCGCGTGCGAATCTGGTGGCACCTTCGCGCCTGTCT
CGCTGCTTTCGATAAGTCTCTAGCCATTTAAAATTTTTGATGACCTGCTGCGACGCTTTTTTTCTGGCAA
GATAGTCTTGTAAATGCGGGCCAAGATCTGCACACTGGTATTTCGGTTTTTGGGGCCGCGGGCGGCGACG
GGGCCCGTGCGTCCCAGCGCACATGTTCGGCGAGGCGGGGCCTGCGAGCGCGGCCACCGAGAATCGGACG
GGGGTAGTCTCAAGCTGGCCGGCCTGCTCTGGTGCCTGGCCTCGCGCCGCCGTGTATCGCCCCGCCCTGG
GCGGCAAGGCTGGCCCGGTCGGCACCAGTTGCGTGAGCGGAAAGATGGCCGCTTCCCGGCCCTGCTGCAG
GGAGCTCAAAATGGAGGACGCGGCGCTCGGGAGAGCGGGCGGGTGAGTCACCCACACAAAGGAAAAGGGC
CTTTCCGTCCTCAGCCGTCGCTTCATGTGACTCCACGGAGTACCGGGCGCCGTCCAGGCACCTCGATTAG
TTCTCGAGCTTTTGGAGTACGTCGTCTTTAGGTTGGGGGGAGGGGTTTTATGCGATGGAGTTTCCCCACA
CTGAGTGGGTGGAGACTGAAGTTAGGCCAGCTTGGCACTTGATGTAATTCTCCTTGGAATTTGCCCTTTT
TGAGTTTGGATCTTGGTTCATTCTCAAGCCTCAGACAGTGGTTCAAAGTTTTTTTCTTCCATTTCAGGTG
TCGTGAGAGCTCGTTTAGTGAACCGTCAGATCGCCTGGAGACGCCATCCACGCTGTAATGAGCCACCGCC
ACCATGGATTATAAGGATCACGATGGCGACTACAAGGACCACGATATTGACTACAAAGACGATGACGATA
AAATGGCTCCTAAGAAAAAGCGCAAAGTCGGTATCCATGGCGTTCCCGTCGACGGTGGACTGCAGGCCCC
ACCAACCGATGTTTCTTTAGGTGATGAGTTACATTTGGACGGTGAGGACGTAGCTATGGCACATGCAGAT
GCCTTAGACGATTTTGACTTGGATATGTTAGGAGATGGAGATTCACCAGGACCTGGTTTCACACCACACG
ATTCAGCTCCATACGGTGCTTTGGACATGGCCGATTTCGAATTTGAACAGATGTTTACTGATGCCTTGGG
TATAGACGAATACGGTGGTGGAGCTAGACCCGGGGAGCGCCCCTTCCAGTGTCGCATTTGCATGCGGAAC
TTTTCGAGAAATTTCATTTTGCAAAGACATACCCGTACTCATACCGGTGAAAAACCGTTTCAGTGTCGGA
TCTGTATGCGAAATTTCTCCGATAGAGCTAATTTGAGGAGGCATCTGCGTACGCACACCGGCGAGAAGCC
ATTCCAATGCCGAATATGCATGCGCAACTTCAGTAGACATGATCAATTGACTAGACACCTAAAAACCCAC
CTGAGAGGATCTGGAAGCGGAGCTACTAACTTCAGCCTGCTGAAGCAGGCTGGAGACGTGGAGGAGAACC
CTGGACCTGCACCAGGAAGTATGGTGAGCAAGGGCGAGGAGGATAACATGGCCATCATCAAGGAGTTCAT
GCGCTTCAAGGTGCACATGGAGGGCTCCGTGAACGGCCACGAGTTCGAGATCGAGGGCGAGGGCGAGGGC
CGCCCCTACGAGGGCACCCAGACCGCCAAGCTGAAGGTGACCAAGGGTGGCCCCCTGCCCTTCGCCTGGG
ACATCCTGTCCCCTCAGTTCATGTACGGCTCCAAGGCCTACGTGAAGCACCCCGCCGACATCCCCGACTA
CTTGAAGCTGTCCTTCCCCGAGGGCTTCAAGTGGGAGCGCGTGATGAACTTCGAGGACGGCGGCGTGGTG
ACCGTGACCCAGGACTCCTCCCTGCAGGACGGCGAGTTCATCTACAAGGTGAAGCTGCGCGGCACCAACT
TCCCCTCCGACGGCCCCGTAATGCAGAAGAAGACCATGGGCTGGGAGGCCTCCTCCGAGCGGATGTACCC
CGAGGACGGCGCCCTGAAGGGCGAGATCAAGCAGAGGCTGAAGCTGAAGGACGGCGGCCACTACGACGCT
GAGGTCAAGACCACCTACAAGGCCAAGAAGCCCGTGCAGCTGCCCGGCGCCTACAACGTCAACATCAAGT
TGGACATCACCTCCCACAACGAGGACTACACCATCGTGGAACAGTACGAACGCGCCGAGGGCCGCCACTC
CACCGGCGGCATGGACGAGCTGTACAAGCAATTGCCAAAAAAGAAGAGAAAGGTATAACAACGTTGCACC
TGTGCCTTCTAGTTGCCAGCCATCTGTTGTTTGCCCCTCCCCCGTGCCTTCCTTGACCCTGGAAGGTGCC
ACTCCCACTGTCCTTTCCTAATAAAATGAGGAAATTGCATCGCATTGTCTGAGTAGGTGTCATTCTATTC
TGGGGGGTGGGGTGGGGCAGGACAGCAAGGGGGAGGATTGGGAAGACAATAGCAGGCATGCTGGGGATGC
GGTGGGCTCTATGG
Features (pLannotate 1.2.2; 13 found; start..end, strand, type, name):
    122..931     +  CDS            KanR: aminoglycoside phosphotransferase; aph(3')-Ia; confers resistance to kanamycin in bacteria or G418 (Geneticin®) in eukaryotes
   1021..1608    +  rep_origin     ori: high-copy-number ColE1/pMB1/pBR322/pUC origin of replication
   1776..1819    -  terminator     rrnB T1 terminator: Escherichia coli rrnB; transcription terminator T1 from the E. coli rrnB gene
   1951..1978    +  terminator     rrnB T2 terminator: transcription terminator T2 from the E. coli rrnB gene
   2063..2274    +  promoter       EF-1α core promoter: core promoter for human elongation factor EF-1α
   2275..2388    +  intron         EF-1α intron A (fragment): intron upstream of the start codon of human EF-1α
   3014..3217    +  intron         EF-1α intron A: truncated intron upstream of the start codon of human EF-1α
   3226..3260    +  promoter       TRE3GV promoter (fragment): 3rd-generation Tet-responsive promoter that can be activated by binding of Tet-On® 3G, optimized for retroviral and lentiviral vectors
   3339..3362    +  CDS            3xFLAG (fragment): three tandem FLAG® epitope tags
   3426..3659    +  CDS            VP16_HHV11 (fragment): Experimental evidence at protein level: Swiss-Prot protein existence level 1. May play a role in the aggregation of tegument proteins around nucleocapsids during virus morphogenesis. From Human herpesvirus 1 (strain 17) (HHV-1) (Human herpes simplex virus 1).
   4011..4718    +  CDS            mCherry: mCherry is a basic (constitutively fluorescent) red fluorescent protein published in 2004, derived from Discosoma sp.. It is reported to be a very rapidly-maturing monomer with low acid sensitivity.
   4725..4745    +  CDS            SV40 NLS: nuclear localization signal of SV40 (simian virus 40) large T antigen
   4760..4984    +  polyA_signal   bGH poly(A) signal: bovine growth hormone polyadenylation signal
