[The description below was written by a language model from this plasmid's Addgene catalogue record and pLannotate feature annotations shown in this document.]
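Description:
EF1a-VP16-ZF37-2A-mCherry-BGH_pKG1501 is a roughly 5 kb mammalian expression plasmid built by Golden Gate assembly in the depositing lab's pSHIP backbone and catalogued for synthetic biology use. It is propagated in E. coli through a high-copy ColE1/pUC-type origin and selected with kanamycin via an aph(3')-Ia aminoglycoside phosphotransferase gene. The rrnB T1 and T2 bacterial terminators lie between this maintenance region and the mammalian cassette, where they probably insulate the insert from read-through transcription.

The payload is a single transcription unit driven by the human EF-1α promoter. It is annotated as the core promoter followed by intron A sequence, which supports strong constitutive expression in many mammalian cell types. The unit encodes a synthetic zinc-finger activator (ZFa), in which the herpes simplex virus VP16 transactivation domain is fused to the engineered zinc-finger DNA-binding domain ZF37. The zinc-finger array itself is not called in the automated annotation, but it presumably occupies the unannotated stretch between VP16 and mCherry. A short FLAG-type epitope match lies upstream of VP16, suggesting an N-terminal tag, although the record does not describe one. A 2A self-cleaving peptide links the activator to mCherry, so red fluorescence reports activator expression from the same transcript. An SV40 nuclear localization signal is annotated just after mCherry, which would concentrate the reporter in the nucleus. The bovine growth hormone polyadenylation signal terminates the unit. A short hit to a TRE3GV promoter fragment just after the intron is likely shared leader sequence rather than a functional Tet-responsive element.

The plasmid supplies a constitutively expressed, fluorescently tracked synthetic transcription factor. It is intended to activate promoters bearing ZF37 binding sites, in work on programmable control of transgene expression.
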