Addgene plasmid #246355: EF1a-VP16-ZF37-2A-mCherry-BGH_pKG1501
Purpose: ZFa Plasmid expressing VP16-ZF37-2A-mCherry from the EF1a promoter
Depositing lab: Kate Galloway. Depositing organization: Massachusetts Institute of Technology. Publication: Programmable promoter editing for precise control of transgene expression. Kabaria SR, Bae Y, Ehmann ME, Lende-Dorn BA, Beitz AM, Peterman EL, Love KS, Ploessl DS, Galloway KE. Nat Biotechnol. 2025 Oct 13. doi: 10.1038/s41587-025-02854-y. PubMed 41083901.
Backbone
  Vector backbone: Galloway Lab pSHIP Backbone
  Backbone manufacturer: Galloway Lab
  Vector type: Mammalian Expression, Synthetic Biology
Growth in bacteria
  Bacterial resistance: Kanamycin, 50 μg/mL
  Growth temperature: 30°C
  Growth strain: NEB Stable
  Copy number: High Copy
Gene/Insert
  Gene/Insert name: VP16-ZF37-2A-mCherry
  Species: Synthetic
  Mutation: none
  Cloning method: Golden Gate
Resource information
  A portion of this plasmid was derived from a plasmid made by: Addgene #138759
Terms and licenses: Academic/Nonprofit Terms; Industry Terms: Not Available to Industry
Depositor comments: Please visit https://doi.org/10.1101/2024.06.19.599813 for bioRxiv preprint.
How to cite: EF1a-VP16-ZF37-2A-mCherry-BGH_pKG1501 was a gift from Kate Galloway (Addgene plasmid # 246355 ; http://n2t.net/addgene:246355 ; RRID:Addgene_246355)
